Addgene plasmid #90524: ACTR1B C11.5 gRNA
Purpose: 3rd generation lentiviral gRNA plasmid targeting human ACTR1B
Depositing lab: Iain Cheeseman. Depositing organization: Whitehead Institute for Biomedical Research. Publication: Large-Scale Analysis of CRISPR/Cas9 Cell-Cycle Knockouts Reveals the Diversity of p53-Dependent Responses to Cell-Cycle Defects. McKinley KL, Cheeseman IM. Dev Cell. 2017 Feb 27;40(4):405-420.e2. doi: 10.1016/j.devcel.2017.01.012. Epub 2017 Feb 16. PubMed 28216383.
Backbone
  Vector backbone: pLenti-sgRNA
  Backbone manufacturer: Eric Lander & David Sabatini labs (Addgene plasmid #71409)
  Backbone size w/o insert (bp): 9151
  Vector type: Lentiviral, CRISPR
  Selectable markers: Puromycin
Growth in bacteria
  Bacterial resistance: Ampicillin, 100 μg/mL
  Growth temperature: 37°C
  Growth strain: NEB Stable
  Copy number: Unknown
Gene/Insert
  Gene/Insert name: ACTR1B (Guide Designation C11.5) (alt name: pKMKO series)
  gRNA/shRNA sequence: CACCgTCGGGCGGCCGAAGCACATG
  Species: H. sapiens (human)
  Promoter: U6
  Cloning method: Restriction Enzyme; 5′ cloning site BsmBI (destroyed during cloning); 3′ cloning site BsmBI (destroyed during cloning)
  Sequencing primers: 5′ hU6-F (5'-GAGGGCCTATTTCCCATGATT-3'); 3′ EF1a-R (5'-CACGGCGACTACTGCACTTA-3')
Terms and licenses: Academic/Nonprofit Terms; Industry Terms: Not Available to Industry
Depositor comments: Please note that gRNA target sequence listed is not strictly the 20nt spacer sequence, but also contains the 5' BsmBI overhang. For more information about knockout human cell lines generated using this plasmid, please see http://cellcycleknockouts.wi.mit.edu/ .
How to cite: ACTR1B C11.5 gRNA was a gift from Iain Cheeseman (Addgene plasmid # 90524 ; http://n2t.net/addgene:90524 ; RRID:Addgene_90524)
