[The description below was written by a language model from this plasmid's Addgene catalogue record and pLannotate feature annotations shown in this document.]
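Description:
ACTR1B C11.5 gRNA is a third-generation lentiviral CRISPR guide RNA plasmid built on the pLenti-sgRNA backbone and designed to target the human ACTR1B gene. It is propagated in E. coli through a high-copy ColE1/pUC-type origin with ampicillin selection (AmpR under its own bla promoter). An f1 origin, an SV40 origin and remnants of lac and phage promoter elements are also present as backbone carry-over. The catalogue lists the empty backbone as 9,151 bp, whereas the annotated full sequence is 7,302 nt. This would be consistent with loss of a stuffer fragment when the guide was cloned in, though the record does not say so explicitly.

The lentiviral cassette begins with an RSV promoter fused to a truncated HIV-1 5' LTR, which allows Tat-independent production of the genomic RNA. This is followed by the Ψ packaging signal with a gag fragment, the RRE for Rev-dependent nuclear export, and a cPPT/CTS. Within the transfer region, a human U6 RNA polymerase III promoter drives the ACTR1B-specific spacer fused to the S. pyogenes sgRNA scaffold (annotated as a tracrRNA fragment). The guide was inserted between BsmBI sites that were destroyed during cloning. Downstream, an EF-1α core promoter expresses puromycin N-acetyltransferase for selecting transduced mammalian cells, followed by a WPRE to enhance transcript expression. The cassette ends with a self-inactivating ΔU3 3' LTR and an SV40 polyadenylation signal.

The plasmid carries no Cas9, so the nuclease must be supplied separately. It belongs to a series of guides used to generate human knockout cell lines for a large-scale analysis of cell-cycle gene knockouts.
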