Features (pLannotate 1.2.2; 28 found; start..end, strand, type, name):
      1..36      +  rep_origin     RSF ori (fragment): Plasmids containing the RSF 1030 origin of replication can be propagated in E. coli cells that contain additional plasmids with compatible origins.
     38..130     +  CDS            lacI (fragment): lac repressor; lacI; The lac repressor binds to the lac operator to inhibit transcription in E. coli. This inhibition can be relieved by adding lactose or isopropyl-β-D-thiogalactopyranoside (IPTG).
    143..164     +  protein_bind   CAP binding site: CAP binding activates transcription in the presence of cAMP. E. coli catabolite activator protein
    179..209     +  promoter       lac promoter: promoter for the E. coli lac operon
    217..233     +  protein_bind   lac operator: The lac repressor binds to the lac operator to inhibit transcription in E. coli. This inhibition can be relieved by adding lactose or isopropyl-β-D-thiogalactopyranoside (IPTG). lac repressor encoded by lacI
    278..296     +  promoter       T3 promoter: promoter for bacteriophage T3 RNA polymerase
    324..550     +  promoter       RSV promoter: Rous sarcoma virus enhancer/promoter
    551..731     +  LTR            5' LTR (truncated): truncated 5' long terminal repeat (LTR) from HIV-1
    778..903     +  misc_feature   HIV-1 Ψ: packaging signal of human immunodeficiency virus type 1
    887..1250    +  CDS            HIV-1 gag (fragment): gag protein from human immunodeficiency virus 1; gag
   1396..1629    +  misc_feature   RRE: The Rev response element (RRE) of HIV-1 allows for Rev-dependent mRNA export from the nucleus to the cytoplasm.
   2006..2032    +  CDS            Rev (fragment): human immunodeficiency virus 1 (HIV-1) Rev protein; rev; enhances nuclear export of unspliced and incompletely spliced viral mRNAs
   2036..2276    +  promoter       U6 promoter: RNA polymerase III promoter for human U6 snRNA
   2324..2391    +  misc_RNA       tracrRNA (fragment): trans-activating CRISPR RNA for the Streptococcus pyogenes CRISPR/Cas9 system
   2440..2557    +  misc_feature   cPPT/CTS: central polypurine tract and central termination sequence of HIV-1
   2626..2837    +  promoter       EF-1α core promoter: core promoter for human elongation factor EF-1α
   2863..3462    +  CDS            PuroR (fragment): puromycin N-acetyltransferase; pac from Streptomyces; confers resistance to puromycin
   3478..4066    +  misc_feature   WPRE: woodchuck hepatitis virus posttranscriptional regulatory element
   4117..4136    +  misc_feature   cPPT/CTS (fragment): central polypurine tract and central termination sequence of HIV-1
   4138..4371    +  LTR            3' LTR (ΔU3): self-inactivating 3' long terminal repeat (LTR) from HIV-1
   4449..4570    +  polyA_signal   SV40 poly(A) signal: SV40 polyadenylation signal
   4610..4745    +  rep_origin     SV40 ori: SV40 origin of replication
   4766..4784    -  promoter       T7 promoter: promoter for bacteriophage T7 RNA polymerase
   4792..4947    +  CDS            lacZα (fragment): LacZα fragment of β-galactosidase; lacZ fragment
   4952..5380    +  rep_origin     f1 ori (sequence partly withheld): f1 bacteriophage origin of replication; arrow indicates direction of (+) strand synthesis
   5433..5537    +  promoter       AmpR promoter: bla
   5538..6398    +  CDS            AmpR: β-lactamase; bla; confers resistance to ampicillin, carbenicillin, and related antibiotics
   6569..7157    +  rep_origin     ori: high-copy-number ColE1/pMB1/pBR322/pUC origin of replication
>Addgene plasmid #90524 | ACTR1B C11.5 gRNA | addgene full sequence | sequence record 190029
CCGAGCGCAGCGAGTCAGTGAGCGAGGAAGCGGAAGAGCGCCCAATACGCAAACCGCCTCTCCCCGCGCG
TTGGCCGATTCATTAATGCAGCTGGCACGACAGGTTTCCCGACTGGAAAGCGGGCAGTGAGCGCAACGCA
ATTAATGTGAGTTAGCTCACTCATTAGGCACCCCAGGCTTTACACTTTATGCTTCCGGCTCGTATGTTGT
GTGGAATTGTGAGCGGATAACAATTTCACACAGGAAACAGCTATGACCATGATTACGCCAAGCGCGCAAT
TAACCCTCACTAAAGGGAACAAAAGCTGGAGCTGCAAGCTTAATGTAGTCTTATGCAATACTCTTGTAGT
CTTGCAACATGGTAACGATGAGTTAGCAACATGCCTTACAAGGAGAGAAAAAGCACCGTGCATGCCGATT
GGTGGAAGTAAGGTGGTACGATCGTGCCTTATTAGGAAGGCAACAGACGGGTCTGACATGGATTGGACGA
ACCACTGAATTGCCGCATTGCAGAGATATTGTATTTAAGTGCCTAGCTCGATACATAAACGGGTCTCTCT
GGTTAGACCAGATCTGAGCCTGGGAGCTCTCTGGCTAACTAGGGAACCCACTGCTTAAGCCTCAATAAAG
CTTGCCTTGAGTGCTTCAAGTAGTGTGTGCCCGTCTGTTGTGTGACTCTGGTAACTAGAGATCCCTCAGA
CCCTTTTAGTCAGTGTGGAAAATCTCTAGCAGTGGCGCCCGAACAGGGACTTGAAAGCGAAAGGGAAACC
AGAGGAGCTCTCTCGACGCAGGACTCGGCTTGCTGAAGCGCGCACGGCAAGAGGCGAGGGGCGGCGACTG
GTGAGTACGCCAAAAATTTTGACTAGCGGAGGCTAGAAGGAGAGAGATGGGTGCGAGAGCGTCAGTATTA
AGCGGGGGAGAATTAGATCGCGATGGGAAAAAATTCGGTTAAGGCCAGGGGGAAAGAAAAAATATAAATT
AAAACATATAGTATGGGCAAGCAGGGAGCTAGAACGATTCGCAGTTAATCCTGGCCTGTTAGAAACATCA
GAAGGCTGTAGACAAATACTGGGACAGCTACAACCATCCCTTCAGACAGGATCAGAAGAACTTAGATCAT
TATATAATACAGTAGCAACCCTCTATTGTGTGCATCAAAGGATAGAGATAAAAGACACCAAGGAAGCTTT
AGACAAGATAGAGGAAGAGCAAAACAAAAGTAAGACCACCGCACAGCAAGCGGCCGCTGATCTTCAGACC
TGGAGGAGGAGATATGAGGGACAATTGGAGAAGTGAATTATATAAATATAAAGTAGTAAAAATTGAACCA
TTAGGAGTAGCACCCACCAAGGCAAAGAGAAGAGTGGTGCAGAGAGAAAAAAGAGCAGTGGGAATAGGAG
CTTTGTTCCTTGGGTTCTTGGGAGCAGCAGGAAGCACTATGGGCGCAGCGTCAATGACGCTGACGGTACA
GGCCAGACAATTATTGTCTGGTATAGTGCAGCAGCAGAACAATTTGCTGAGGGCTATTGAGGCGCAACAG
CATCTGTTGCAACTCACAGTCTGGGGCATCAAGCAGCTCCAGGCAAGAATCCTGGCTGTGGAAAGATACC
TAAAGGATCAACAGCTCCTGGGGATTTGGGGTTGCTCTGGAAAACTCATTTGCACCACTGCTGTGCCTTG
GAATGCTAGTTGGAGTAATAAATCTCTGGAACAGATTTGGAATCACACGACCTGGATGGAGTGGGACAGA
GAAATTAACAATTACACAAGCTTAATACACTCCTTAATTGAAGAATCGCAAAACCAGCAAGAAAAGAATG
AACAAGAATTATTGGAATTAGATAAATGGGCAAGTTTGTGGAATTGGTTTAACATAACAAATTGGCTGTG
GTATATAAAATTATTCATAATGATAGTAGGAGGCTTGGTAGGTTTAAGAATAGTTTTTGCTGTACTTTCT
ATAGTGAATAGAGTTAGGCAGGGATATTCACCATTATCGTTTCAGACCCACCTCCCAACCCCGAGGGGAC
CCAGAGAGGGCCTATTTCCCATGATTCCTTCATATTTGCATATACGATACAAGGCTGTTAGAGAGATAAT
TAGAATTAATTTGACTGTAAACACAAAGATATTAGTACAAAATACGTGACGTAGAAAGTAATAATTTCTT
GGGTAGTTTGCAGTTTTAAAATTATGTTTTAAAATGGACTATCATATGCTTACCGTAACTTGAAAGTATT
TCGATTTCTTGGCTTTATATATCTTGTGGAAAGGACGAAACACCGTCGGGCGGCCGAAGCACATGGTTTA
AGAGCTATGCTGGAAACAGCATAGCAAGTTTAAATAAGGCTAGTCCGTTATCAACTTGAAAAAGTGGCAC
CGAGTCGGTGCTTTTTTTGAATTCTAGATCTTGAGACAAATGGCAGTATTCATCCACAATTTTAAAAGAA
AAGGGGGGATTGGGGGGTACAGTGCAGGGGAAAGAATAGTAGACATAATAGCAACAGACATACAAACTAA
AGAATTACAAAAACAAATTACAAAAATTCAAAATTTTCGGGTTTATTACAGGGACAGCAGAGATCCACTT
TGGCGCCGGCTCGAGTGGCTCCGGTGCCCGTCAGTGGGCAGAGCGCACATCGCCCACAGTCCCCGAGAAG
TTGGGGGGAGGGGTCGGCAATTGAACCGGTGCCTAGAGAAGGTGGCGCGGGGTAAACTGGGAAAGTGATG
TCGTGTACTGGCTCCGCCTTTTTCCCGAGGGTGGGGGAGAACCGTATATAAGTGCAGTAGTCGCCGTGAA
CGTTCTTTTTCGCAACGGGTTTGCCGCCAGAACACAGGTGTCGTGACGCGGGATCCGCCACCATGACCGA
GTACAAGCCCACGGTGCGCCTCGCCACCCGCGACGACGTCCCCAGGGCCGTACGCACCCTCGCCGCCGCG
TTCGCCGACTACCCCGCCACGCGCCACACCGTCGATCCGGACCGCCACATCGAGCGGGTCACCGAGCTGC
AAGAACTCTTCCTCACGCGCGTCGGGCTCGACATCGGCAAGGTGTGGGTCGCGGACGACGGCGCCGCGGT
GGCGGTCTGGACCACGCCGGAGAGCGTCGAAGCGGGGGCGGTGTTCGCCGAGATCGGCCCGCGCATGGCC
GAGTTGAGCGGTTCCCGGCTGGCCGCGCAGCAACAGATGGAAGGCCTCCTGGCGCCGCACCGGCCCAAGG
AGCCCGCGTGGTTCCTGGCCACCGTCGGAGTCTCGCCCGACCACCAGGGCAAGGGTCTGGGCAGCGCCGT
CGTGCTCCCCGGAGTGGAGGCGGCCGAGCGCGCCGGGGTGCCCGCCTTCCTGGAGACCTCCGCGCCCCGC
AACCTCCCCTTCTACGAGCGGCTCGGCTTCACCGTCACCGCCGACGTCGAGGTGCCCGAAGGACCGCGCA
CCTGGTGCATGACCCGCAAGCCCGGTGCCTGAACGCGTTAAGTCGACAATCAACCTCTGGATTACAAAAT
TTGTGAAAGATTGACTGGTATTCTTAACTATGTTGCTCCTTTTACGCTATGTGGATACGCTGCTTTAATG
CCTTTGTATCATGCTATTGCTTCCCGTATGGCTTTCATTTTCTCCTCCTTGTATAAATCCTGGTTGCTGT
CTCTTTATGAGGAGTTGTGGCCCGTTGTCAGGCAACGTGGCGTGGTGTGCACTGTGTTTGCTGACGCAAC
CCCCACTGGTTGGGGCATTGCCACCACCTGTCAGCTCCTTTCCGGGACTTTCGCTTTCCCCCTCCCTATT
GCCACGGCGGAACTCATCGCCGCCTGCCTTGCCCGCTGCTGGACAGGGGCTCGGCTGTTGGGCACTGACA
ATTCCGTGGTGTTGTCGGGGAAATCATCGTCCTTTCCTTGGCTGCTCGCCTGTGTTGCCACCTGGATTCT
GCGCGGGACGTCCTTCTGCTACGTCCCTTCGGCCCTCAATCCAGCGGACCTTCCTTCCCGCGGCCTGCTG
CCGGCTCTGCGGCCTCTTCCGCGTCTTCGCCTTCGCCCTCAGACGAGTCGGATCTCCCTTTGGGCCGCCT
CCCCGCGTCGACTTTAAGACCAATGACTTACAAGGCAGCTGTAGATCTTAGCCACTTTTTAAAAGAAAAG
GGGGGACTGGAAGGGCTAATTCACTCCCAACGAAGACAAGATCTGCTTTTTGCTTGTACTGGGTCTCTCT
GGTTAGACCAGATCTGAGCCTGGGAGCTCTCTGGCTAACTAGGGAACCCACTGCTTAAGCCTCAATAAAG
CTTGCCTTGAGTGCTTCAAGTAGTGTGTGCCCGTCTGTTGTGTGACTCTGGTAACTAGAGATCCCTCAGA
CCCTTTTAGTCAGTGTGGAAAATCTCTAGCAGTACGTATAGTAGTTCATGTCATCTTATTATTCAGTATT
TATAACTTGCAAAGAAATGAATATCAGAGAGTGAGAGGAACTTGTTTATTGCAGCTTATAATGGTTACAA
ATAAAGCAATAGCATCACAAATTTCACAAATAAAGCATTTTTTTCACTGCATTCTAGTTGTGGTTTGTCC
AAACTCATCAATGTATCTTATCATGTCTGGCTCTAGCTATCCCGCCCCTAACTCCGCCCATCCCGCCCCT
AACTCCGCCCAGTTCCGCCCATTCTCCGCCCCATGGCTGACTAATTTTTTTTATTTATGCAGAGGCCGAG
GCCGCCTCGGCCTCTGAGCTATTCCAGAAGTAGTGAGGAGGCTTTTTTGGAGGCCTAGGGACGTACCCAA
TTCGCCCTATAGTGAGTCGTATTACGCGCGCTCACTGGCCGTCGTTTTACAACGTCGTGACTGGGAAAAC
CCTGGCGTTACCCAACTTAATCGCCTTGCAGCACATCCCCCTTTCGCCAGCTGGCGTAATAGCGAAGAGG
CCCGCACCGATCGCCCTTCCCAACAGTTGCGCAGCCTGAATGGCGAATGGG
[124 nt withheld, positions 4952-5075]
C
[91 nt withheld, positions 5077-5167]
A
[49 nt withheld, positions 5169-5217]
CCTTTGACGTTGGAGTCCACGTTCTTT
[37 nt withheld, positions 5245-5281]
ACCCTATCTCGGTCTATTCTTTTGATTTATAAGGGATTTTGCCGATTTCGGCCTATTGGTTAAAAAATGA
GCTGATTTAACAAAAATTTAACGCGAATTTTAACAAAATATTAACGCTTACAATTTAGGTGGCACTTTTC
GGGGAAATGTGCGCGGAACCCCTATTTGTTTATTTTTCTAAATACATTCAAATATGTATCCGCTCATGAG
ACAATAACCCTGATAAATGCTTCAATAATATTGAAAAAGGAAGAGTATGAGTATTCAACATTTCCGTGTC
GCCCTTATTCCCTTTTTTGCGGCATTTTGCCTTCCTGTTTTTGCTCACCCAGAAACGCTGGTGAAAGTAA
AAGATGCTGAAGATCAGTTGGGTGCACGAGTGGGTTACATCGAACTGGATCTCAACAGCGGTAAGATCCT
TGAGAGTTTTCGCCCCGAAGAACGTTTTCCAATGATGAGCACTTTTAAAGTTCTGCTATGTGGCGCGGTA
TTATCCCGTATTGACGCCGGGCAAGAGCAACTCGGTCGCCGCATACACTATTCTCAGAATGACTTGGTTG
AGTACTCACCAGTCACAGAAAAGCATCTTACGGATGGCATGACAGTAAGAGAATTATGCAGTGCTGCCAT
AACCATGAGTGATAACACTGCGGCCAACTTACTTCTGACAACGATCGGAGGACCGAAGGAGCTAACCGCT
TTTTTGCACAACATGGGGGATCATGTAACTCGCCTTGATCGTTGGGAACCGGAGCTGAATGAAGCCATAC
CAAACGACGAGCGTGACACCACGATGCCTGTAGCAATGGCAACAACGTTGCGCAAACTATTAACTGGCGA
ACTACTTACTCTAGCTTCCCGGCAACAATTAATAGACTGGATGGAGGCGGATAAAGTTGCAGGACCACTT
CTGCGCTCGGCCCTTCCGGCTGGCTGGTTTATTGCTGATAAATCTGGAGCCGGTGAGCGTGGGTCTCGCG
GTATCATTGCAGCACTGGGGCCAGATGGTAAGCCCTCCCGTATCGTAGTTATCTACACGACGGGGAGTCA
GGCAACTATGGATGAACGAAATAGACAGATCGCTGAGATAGGTGCCTCACTGATTAAGCATTGGTAACTG
TCAGACCAAGTTTACTCATATATACTTTAGATTGATTTAAAACTTCATTTTTAATTTAAAAGGATCTAGG
TGAAGATCCTTTTTGATAATCTCATGACCAAAATCCCTTAACGTGAGTTTTCGTTCCACTGAGCGTCAGA
CCCCGTAGAAAAGATCAAAGGATCTTCTTGAGATCCTTTTTTTCTGCGCGTAATCTGCTGCTTGCAAACA
AAAAAACCACCGCTACCAGCGGTGGTTTGTTTGCCGGATCAAGAGCTACCAACTCTTTTTCCGAAGGTAA
CTGGCTTCAGCAGAGCGCAGATACCAAATACTGTTCTTCTAGTGTAGCCGTAGTTAGGCCACCACTTCAA
GAACTCTGTAGCACCGCCTACATACCTCGCTCTGCTAATCCTGTTACCAGTGGCTGCTGCCAGTGGCGAT
AAGTCGTGTCTTACCGGGTTGGACTCAAGACGATAGTTACCGGATAAGGCGCAGCGGTCGGGCTGAACGG
GGGGTTCGTGCACACAGCCCAGCTTGGAGCGAACGACCTACACCGAACTGAGATACCTACAGCGTGAGCT
ATGAGAAAGCGCCACGCTTCCCGAAGGGAGAAAGGCGGACAGGTATCCGGTAAGCGGCAGGGTCGGAACA
GGAGAGCGCACGAGGGAGCTTCCAGGGGGAAACGCCTGGTATCTTTATAGTCCTGTCGGGTTTCGCCACC
TCTGACTTGAGCGTCGATTTTTGTGATGCTCGTCAGGGGGGCGGAGCCTATGGAAAAACGCCAGCAACGC
GGCCTTTTTACGGTTCCTGGCCTTTTGCTGGCCTTTTGCTCACATGTTCTTTCCTGCGTTATCCCCTGAT
TCTGTGGATAACCGTATTACCGCCTTTGAGTGAGCTGATACCGCTCGCCGCAGCCGAACGA
